Addgene plasmid #74907: pPB-CAG-cNanog-pgk-hph
Purpose: Mammalian expression of cNanog
Depositing lab: Jose Silva. Depositing organization: University of Cambridge. Publication: Reprogramming capacity of Nanog is functionally conserved in vertebrates and resides in a unique homeodomain. Theunissen TW, Costa Y, Radzisheuskaya A, van Oosten AL, Lavial F, Pain B, Castro LF, Silva JC. Development. 2011 Nov;138(22):4853-65. doi: 10.1242/dev.068775. PubMed 22028025.
Backbone
  Vector backbone: pPB-CAG
  Vector type: Mammalian Expression
  Selectable markers: Hygromycin
Growth in bacteria
  Bacterial resistance: Ampicillin, 100 μg/mL
  Growth temperature: 37°C
  Growth strain: DH5alpha
  Copy number: Unknown
Gene/Insert
  Gene/Insert name: Nanog
  Species: G. gallus (chicken)
  Promoter: CAG
  Cloning method: Unknown
  Sequencing primers: 5′ unknown; 3′ unknown
Terms and licenses: Academic/Nonprofit Terms; Industry Terms: Not Available to Industry
How to cite: pPB-CAG-cNanog-pgk-hph was a gift from Jose Silva (Addgene plasmid # 74907 ; http://n2t.net/addgene:74907 ; RRID:Addgene_74907)
