[The description below was written by a language model from this plasmid's Addgene catalogue record and the feature table of its GenBank file.]
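Description:
pPB-CAG-cNanog-pgk-hph is an 8,457 bp circular mammalian expression plasmid built on the pPB-CAG piggyBac transposon backbone and designed to express chicken (Gallus gallus) Nanog. It is propagated in E. coli through a high-copy ColE1/pUC-type origin with ampicillin selection from the bla gene. It also carries an f1 phage origin and remnants of a cloning-vector polylinker (lac promoter/operator elements, T7 and T3 promoters, M13 primer sites).

The Nanog insert is not annotated as a CDS in the feature table. By position it lies between Gateway attB1 and attB2 sites, which suggests it was introduced by Gateway recombination, although the catalogue lists the cloning method as unknown. Expression is driven by the strong composite CAG promoter (CMV immediate-early enhancer, chicken beta-actin promoter and a chimeric beta-actin/beta-globin intron) and terminated by the bovine growth hormone polyadenylation signal. A separate cassette in the opposite orientation uses the mouse PGK promoter to express hygromycin phosphotransferase, allowing selection of stably modified mammalian cells.

A piggyBac 5' inverted terminal repeat is annotated next to the hygromycin cassette. The matching 3' repeat is not annotated, though one would be expected beyond the downstream loxP site if the cargo is to be mobilised into the genome by piggyBac transposase supplied in trans. Two loxP sites in the same orientation bracket the CAG-Nanog-polyA unit but not the hygromycin cassette, so Cre recombinase could in principle excise the Nanog transgene after integration. The associated publication concerns the conservation of Nanog's reprogramming capacity across vertebrates, consistent with use of this construct to test the chicken orthologue by stable expression in mammalian cells.
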