LOCUS       Exported 8457 bp ds-DNA circular SYN 13-MAY-2021
DEFINITION  Mammalian expression of cNanog.
ACCESSION   .
VERSION     .
KEYWORDS    pPB-CAG-cNanog-pgk-hph
SOURCE      synthetic DNA construct
  ORGANISM  synthetic DNA construct
REFERENCE   1 (bases 1 to 8457)
  AUTHORS   Theunissen TW, Costa Y, Radzisheuskaya A, van Oosten AL, Lavial F,
            Pain B, Castro LF, Silva JC
  TITLE     Reprogramming capacity of Nanog is functionally conserved in
            vertebrates and resides in a unique homeodomain.
  JOURNAL   Development. 2011 Nov;138(22):4853-65. doi: 10.1242/dev.068775.
  PUBMED    22028025
REFERENCE   2 (bases 1 to 8457)
  AUTHORS   .
  TITLE     Direct Submission
  JOURNAL   Exported May 13, 2021 from SnapGene Server 1.1.58
            http://www.snapgene.com
FEATURES             Location/Qualifiers
     source          1..8457
                     /organism="synthetic DNA construct"
                     /mol_type="other DNA"
     enhancer        1..380
                     /label=CMV enhancer
                     /note="human cytomegalovirus immediate early enhancer"
     promoter        383..658
                     /label=chicken beta-actin promoter
     intron          659..1667
                     /label=chimeric intron
                     /note="chimera between introns from chicken beta-actin and
                     rabbit beta-globin"
     primer_bind     1591..1613
                     /label=pCAGGS-5
                     /note="Chimeric intron in CAG promoter, forward primer"
     primer_bind     1675..1694
                     /label=pCAG-F
                     /note="Rabbit beta-globin intron, for pCAG plasmids,
                     forward primer"
     protein_bind    1745..1769
                     /gene="mutant version of attB"
                     /label=attB1
                     /bound_moiety="BP Clonase(TM)"
                     /note="recombination site for the Gateway(R) BP reaction"
     protein_bind    complement(2688..2712)
                     /gene="mutant version of attB"
                     /label=attB2
                     /bound_moiety="BP Clonase(TM)"
                     /note="recombination site for the Gateway(R) BP reaction"
     primer_bind     complement(2733..2749)
                     /label=M13 rev
                     /note="common sequencing primer, one of multiple similar
                     variants"
     protein_bind    2757..2773
                     /label=lac operator
                     /bound_moiety="lac repressor encoded by lacI"
                     /note="The lac repressor binds to the lac operator to
                     inhibit transcription in E. coli. This inhibition can be
                     relieved by adding lactose or
                     isopropyl-beta-D-thiogalactopyranoside (IPTG)."
     promoter        complement(2781..2811)
                     /label=lac promoter
                     /note="promoter for the E. coli lac operon"
     protein_bind    2826..2847
                     /label=CAP binding site
                     /bound_moiety="E. coli catabolite activator protein"
                     /note="CAP binding activates transcription in the presence
                     of cAMP."
     primer_bind     complement(2907..2924)
                     /label=BGH-rev
                     /note="Bovine growth hormone terminator, reverse primer.
                     Also called BGH reverse"
     polyA_signal    2913..3137
                     /label=bGH poly(A) signal
                     /note="bovine growth hormone polyadenylation signal"
     protein_bind    complement(3214..3247)
                     /label=loxP
                     /bound_moiety="Cre recombinase"
                     /note="Cre-mediated recombination occurs in the 8-bp core
                     sequence (GCATACAT)."
     primer_bind     complement(3470..3489)
                     /label=T7
                     /note="T7 promoter, forward primer"
     promoter        complement(3471..3489)
                     /label=T7 promoter
                     /note="promoter for bacteriophage T7 RNA polymerase"
     primer_bind     complement(3499..3516)
                     /label=M13 Forward
                     /note="In lacZ gene. Also called M13-F20 or M13 (-21)
                     Forward"
     primer_bind     complement(3499..3515)
                     /label=M13 fwd
                     /note="common sequencing primer, one of multiple similar
                     variants"
     primer_bind     complement(3508..3530)
                     /label=M13/pUC Forward
                     /note="In lacZ gene"
     rep_origin      3657..4112
                     /direction=RIGHT
                     /label=f1 ori
                     /note="f1 bacteriophage origin of replication; arrow
                     indicates direction of (+) strand synthesis"
     primer_bind     complement(3744..3763)
                     /label=F1ori-R
                     /note="F1 origin, reverse primer"
     primer_bind     3954..3975
                     /label=F1ori-F
                     /note="F1 origin, forward primer"
     promoter        4138..4242
                     /gene="bla"
                     /label=AmpR promoter
     CDS             4243..5103
                     /codon_start=1
                     /gene="bla"
                     /product="beta-lactamase"
                     /label=AmpR
                     /note="confers resistance to ampicillin, carbenicillin, and
                     related antibiotics"
                     /translation="MSIQHFRVALIPFFAAFCLPVFAHPETLVKVKDAEDQLGARVGYI
                     ELDLNSGKILESFRPEERFPMMSTFKVLLCGAVLSRIDAGQEQLGRRIHYSQNDLVEYS
                     PVTEKHLTDGMTVRELCSAAITMSDNTAANLLLTTIGGPKELTAFLHNMGDHVTRLDRW
                     EPELNEAIPNDERDTTMPVAMATTLRKLLTGELLTLASRQQLIDWMEADKVAGPLLRSA
                     LPAGWFIADKSGAGERGSRGIIAALGPDGKPSRIVVIYTTGSQATMDERNRQIAEIGAS
                     LIKHW"
     primer_bind     complement(4461..4480)
                     /label=Amp-R
                     /note="Ampicillin resistance gene, reverse primer"
     rep_origin      5274..5862
                     /direction=RIGHT
                     /label=ori
                     /note="high-copy-number ColE1/pMB1/pBR322/pUC origin of
                     replication"
     primer_bind     5763..5782
                     /label=pBR322ori-F
                     /note="pBR322 origin, forward primer"
     primer_bind     6016..6033
                     /label=L4440
                     /note="L4440 vector, forward primer"
     protein_bind    6150..6171
                     /label=CAP binding site
                     /bound_moiety="E. coli catabolite activator protein"
                     /note="CAP binding activates transcription in the presence
                     of cAMP."
     promoter        6186..6216
                     /label=lac promoter
                     /note="promoter for the E. coli lac operon"
     protein_bind    6224..6240
                     /label=lac operator
                     /bound_moiety="lac repressor encoded by lacI"
                     /note="The lac repressor binds to the lac operator to
                     inhibit transcription in E. coli. This inhibition can be
                     relieved by adding lactose or
                     isopropyl-beta-D-thiogalactopyranoside (IPTG)."
     primer_bind     6248..6264
                     /label=M13 rev
                     /note="common sequencing primer, one of multiple similar
                     variants"
     primer_bind     6283..6303
                     /label=T3
                     /note="T3 promoter, forward primer"
     promoter        6285..6303
                     /label=T3 promoter
                     /note="promoter for bacteriophage T3 RNA polymerase"
     repeat_region   6326..6360
                     /label=piggyBac left (5') inverted repeat
                     /note="piggyBac transposon-specific inverted terminal
                     repeat sequence (ITR)"
     CDS             complement(6843..7868)
                     /codon_start=1
                     /gene="aph(4)-Ia"
                     /product="aminoglycoside phosphotransferase from E. coli"
                     /label=HygR
                     /note="confers resistance to hygromycin"
                     /translation="MKKPELTATSVEKFLIEKFDSVSDLMQLSEGEESRAFSFDVGGRG
                     YVLRVNSCADGFYKDRYVYRHFASAALPIPEVLDIGEFSESLTYCISRRAQGVTLQDLP
                     ETELPAVLQPVAEAMDAIAAADLSQTSGFGPFGPQGIGQYTTWRDFICAIADPHVYHWQ
                     TVMDDTVSASVAQALDELMLWAEDCPEVRHLVHADFGSNNVLTDNGRITAVIDWSEAMF
                     GDSQYEVANIFFWRPWLACMEQQTRYFERRHPELAGSPRLRAYMLRIGLDQLYQSLVDG
                     NFDDAAWAQGRCDAIVRSGAGTVGRTQIARRSAAVWTDGCVEVLADSGNRRPSTRPRAK
                     E"
     promoter        complement(7887..8386)
                     /label=PGK promoter
                     /note="mouse phosphoglycerate kinase 1 promoter"
     primer_bind     8328..8351
                     /label=MSCV-rev
                     /note="Murine stem cell virus, reverse primer"
     protein_bind    complement(8409..8442)
                     /label=loxP
                     /bound_moiety="Cre recombinase"
                     /note="Cre-mediated recombination occurs in the 8-bp core
                     sequence (GCATACAT)."
ORIGIN
        1 gacattgatt attgactagt tattaatagt aatcaattac ggggtcatta gttcatagcc
       61 catatatgga gttccgcgtt acataactta cggtaaatgg cccgcctggc tgaccgccca
      121 acgacccccg cccattgacg tcaataatga cgtatgttcc catagtaacg ccaataggga
      181 ctttccattg acgtcaatgg gtggactatt tacggtaaac tgcccacttg gcagtacatc
      241 aagtgtatca tatgccaagt acgcccccta ttgacgtcaa tgacggtaaa tggcccgcct
      301 ggcattatgc ccagtacatg accttatggg actttcctac ttggcagtac atctacgtat
      361 tagtcatcgc tattaccatg ggtcgaggtg agccccacgt tctgcttcac tctccccatc
      421 tcccccccct ccccaccccc aattttgtat ttatttattt tttaattatt ttgtgcagcg
      481 atgggggcgg gggggggggg ggcgcgcgcc aggcggggcg gggcggggcg aggggcgggg
      541 cggggcgagg cggagaggtg cggcggcagc caatcagagc ggcgcgctcc gaaagtttcc
      601 ttttatggcg aggcggcggc ggcggcggcc ctataaaaag cgaagcgcgc ggcgggcggg
      661 agtcgctgcg ttgccttcgc cccgtgcccc gctccgcgcc gcctcgcgcc gcccgccccg
      721 gctctgactg accgcgttac tcccacaggt gagcgggcgg gacggccctt ctcctccggg
      781 ctgtaattag cgcttggttt aatgacggct cgtttctttt ctgtggctgc gtgaaagcct
      841 taaagggctc cgggagggcc ctttgtgcgg gggggagcgg ctcggggggt gcgtgcgtgt
      901 gtgtgtgcgt ggggagcgcc gcgtgcggcc cgcgctgccc ggcggctgtg agcgctgcgg
      961 gcgcggcgcg gggctttgtg cgctccgcgt gtgcgcgagg ggagcgcggc cgggggcggt
     1021 gccccgcggt gcgggggggc tgcgagggga acaaaggctg cgtgcggggt gtgtgcgtgg
     1081 gggggtgagc agggggtgtg ggcgcggcgg tcgggctgta acccccccct gcacccccct
     1141 ccccgagttg ctgagcacgg cccggcttcg ggtgcggggc tccgtgcggg gcgtggcgcg
     1201 gggctcgccg tgccgggcgg ggggtggcgg caggtggggg tgccgggcgg ggcggggccg
     1261 cctcgggccg gggagggctc gggggagggg cgcggcggcc ccggagcgcc ggcggctgtc
     1321 gaggcgcggc gagccgcagc cattgccttt tatggtaatc gtgcgagagg gcgcagggac
     1381 ttcctttgtc ccaaatctgg cggagccgaa atctgggagg cgccgccgca ccccctctag
     1441 cgggcgcggg cgaagcggtg cggcgccggc aggaaggaaa tgggcgggga gggccttcgt
     1501 gcgtcgccgc gccgccgtcc ccttctccat ctccagcctc ggggctgccg cagggggacg
     1561 gctgccttcg ggggggacgg ggcagggcgg ggttcggctt ctggcgtgtg accggcggct
     1621 ctagagcctc tgctaaccat gttcatgcct tcttcttttt cctacagctc ctgggcaacg
     1681 tgctggttat tgtgctgtct catcattttg gcaaagaatt cctcgacggt atcgataagc
     1741 tatcacaagt ttgtacaaaa aagcaggctt caccatgccg tcctacggct ctgttaggtg
     1801 cggacgctac tactggccct ctccgggcag catggatagc gcgtctgccg cggaagcccc
     1861 agcagcagac ctctccttga ccacagagca gaaaacgccc tgccacccag atgcctctcc
     1921 agcttcttcc agctctggga cactcattca gtatacccca gactctgcca ctagccctac
     1981 tgcagaccac ccatctcacc gccccacttt tcagaaggtt aaggataaag gtgagagtgg
     2041 gacaaggaag gccaagagcc gcacagcttt ctcccaggag cagctgcaga ccctgcacca
     2101 gcggtttcag agccagaagt acctcagccc ccatcagatc cgggagctgg ctgctgctct
     2161 ggggctcacc tacaagcagg tgaagacgtg gtttcagaac caacgaatga agtttaaacg
     2221 ttgccagaaa gagagtcagt gggtggataa agggatttat ctaccacaga atgggtttca
     2281 tcaagctgcg tatctggata tgacccctac gtttcaccag ggcttccctg ttgttgccaa
     2341 cagaaacctt caggctgtga ccagtgcaca ccaggcttac agcagtggcc agacttatgg
     2401 gaatgggcag ggcctgtatc cgttcatggc tgtggaggat gagggcttct ttggaaaagg
     2461 tggaacaagc tgcaacgccc agcaggccat gggtttatta agtcaacaga tgaacttcta
     2521 tcatggctac tctaccaatg tggattatga cagcttgcag gcagaagata cctacagctt
     2581 ccagagcacc tctgatagta tcacacagtt ctcgagctct cctgtacggc atcagtacca
     2641 ggccccttgg cataccctgg ggacccagaa tggttatgag acttaggacc cagctttctt
     2701 gtacaaagtg gtgatagctt ggcgtaatca tggtcatagc tgtttcctgt gtgaaattgt
     2761 tatccgctca caattccaca caacatacga gccggaagca taaagtgtaa agcctggggt
     2821 gcctaatgag tgagctaact cacattaatt gcgttgcgct cactgcccgc tttccagtcg
     2881 ggaaacctgt cgtgccagcg gatcagcctc gactgtgcct tctagttgcc agccatctgt
     2941 tgtttgcccc tcccccgtgc cttccttgac cctggaaggt gccactccca ctgtcctttc
     3001 ctaataaaat gaggaaattg catcgcattg tctgagtagg tgtcattcta ttctgggggg
     3061 tggggtgggg caggacagca agggggagga ttgggaagac aatagcaggc atgctgggga
     3121 tgcggtgggc tctatggctt ctgaggcgga aagaaccagc tggggctcga gatccactag
     3181 ttctagcctc gaggctagag cggccgcgtc gagataactt cgtataatgt atgctatacg
     3241 aagttatgtt ttgttacttt atagaagaaa ttttgagttt ttgttttttt ttaataaata
     3301 aataaacata aataaattgt ttgttgaatt tattattagt atgtaagtgt aaatataata
     3361 aaacttaata tctattcaaa ttaataaata aacgtcaatt ttacgcatga ttatctttaa
     3421 cgtacgtcac aatatgatta tctttctagg gttaaagagc tccaattcgc cctatagtga
     3481 gtcgtattac gcgcgctcac tggccgtcgt tttacaacgt cgtgactggg aaaaccctgg
     3541 cgttacccaa cttaatcgcc ttgcagcaca tccccctttc gccagctggc gtaatagcga
     3601 agaggcccgc accgatcgcc cttcccaaca gttgcgcagc ctgaatggcg aatgggnnnn
     3661 nnnnnnnnnn nnnnnnnnnn nnnnnnnnnn nnnnnnnnnn nnnnnnnnnn nnnnnnnnnn
     3721 nnnnnnnnnn nnnnnnnnnn nnnnnnnnnn nnnnnnnnnn nnnnnnnnnn nnnnnnnnnn
     3781 cnnnnnnnnn nnnnnnnnnn nnnnnnnnnn nnnnnnnnnn nnnnnnnnnn nnnnnnnnnn
     3841 nnnnnnnnnn nnnnnnnnnn nnnnnnnnnn nnannnnnnn nnnnnnnnnn nnnnnnnnnn
     3901 nnnnnnnnnn nnnnnnnnnn nncctttgac gttggagtcc acgttcttta atagtggact
     3961 cttgttccaa actggaacaa cactcaaccc tatctcggtc tattcttttg atttataagg
     4021 gattttgccg atttcggcct attggttaaa aaatgagctg atttaacaaa aatttaacgc
     4081 gaattttaac aaaatattaa cgcttacaat ttaggtggca cttttcgggg aaatgtgcgc
     4141 ggaaccccta tttgtttatt tttctaaata cattcaaata tgtatccgct catgagacaa
     4201 taaccctgat aaatgcttca ataatattga aaaaggaaga gtatgagtat tcaacatttc
     4261 cgtgtcgccc ttattccctt ttttgcggca ttttgccttc ctgtttttgc tcacccagaa
     4321 acgctggtga aagtaaaaga tgctgaagat cagttgggtg cacgagtggg ttacatcgaa
     4381 ctggatctca acagcggtaa gatccttgag agttttcgcc ccgaagaacg ttttccaatg
     4441 atgagcactt ttaaagttct gctatgtggc gcggtattat cccgtattga cgccgggcaa
     4501 gagcaactcg gtcgccgcat acactattct cagaatgact tggttgagta ctcaccagtc
     4561 acagaaaagc atcttacgga tggcatgaca gtaagagaat tatgcagtgc tgccataacc
     4621 atgagtgata acactgcggc caacttactt ctgacaacga tcggaggacc gaaggagcta
     4681 accgcttttt tgcacaacat gggggatcat gtaactcgcc ttgatcgttg ggaaccggag
     4741 ctgaatgaag ccataccaaa cgacgagcgt gacaccacga tgcctgtagc aatggcaaca
     4801 acgttgcgca aactattaac tggcgaacta cttactctag cttcccggca acaattaata
     4861 gactggatgg aggcggataa agttgcagga ccacttctgc gctcggccct tccggctggc
     4921 tggtttattg ctgataaatc tggagccggt gagcgtgggt ctcgcggtat cattgcagca
     4981 ctggggccag atggtaagcc ctcccgtatc gtagttatct acacgacggg gagtcaggca
     5041 actatggatg aacgaaatag acagatcgct gagataggtg cctcactgat taagcattgg
     5101 taactgtcag accaagttta ctcatatata ctttagattg atttaaaact tcatttttaa
     5161 tttaaaagga tctaggtgaa gatccttttt gataatctca tgaccaaaat cccttaacgt
     5221 gagttttcgt tccactgagc gtcagacccc gtagaaaaga tcaaaggatc ttcttgagat
     5281 cctttttttc tgcgcgtaat ctgctgcttg caaacaaaaa aaccaccgct accagcggtg
     5341 gtttgtttgc cggatcaaga gctaccaact ctttttccga aggtaactgg cttcagcaga
     5401 gcgcagatac caaatactgt ccttctagtg tagccgtagt taggccacca cttcaagaac
     5461 tctgtagcac cgcctacata cctcgctctg ctaatcctgt taccagtggc tgctgccagt
     5521 ggcgataagt cgtgtcttac cgggttggac tcaagacgat agttaccgga taaggcgcag
     5581 cggtcgggct gaacgggggg ttcgtgcaca cagcccagct tggagcgaac gacctacacc
     5641 gaactgagat acctacagcg tgagctatga gaaagcgcca cgcttcccga agggagaaag
     5701 gcggacaggt atccggtaag cggcagggtc ggaacaggag agcgcacgag ggagcttcca
     5761 gggggaaacg cctggtatct ttatagtcct gtcgggtttc gccacctctg acttgagcgt
     5821 cgatttttgt gatgctcgtc aggggggcgg agcctatgga aaaacgccag caacgcggcc
     5881 tttttacggt tcctggcctt ttgctggcct tttgctcaca tgttctttcc tgcgttatcc
     5941 cctgattctg tggataaccg tattaccgcc tttgagtgag ctgataccgc tcgccgcagc
     6001 cgaacgaccg agcgcagcga gtcagtgagc gaggaagcgg aagagcgccc aatacgcaaa
     6061 ccgcctctcc ccgcgcgttg gccgattcat taatgcagct ggcacgacag gtttcccgac
     6121 tggaaagcgg gcagtgagcg caacgcaatt aatgtgagtt agctcactca ttaggcaccc
     6181 caggctttac actttatgct tccggctcgt atgttgtgtg gaattgtgag cggataacaa
     6241 tttcacacag gaaacagcta tgaccatgat tacgccaagc gcgcaattaa ccctcactaa
     6301 agggaacaaa agctgggtac cttaacccta gaaagatagt ctgcgtaaaa ttgacgcatg
     6361 cattcttgaa atattgctct ctctttctaa atagcgcgaa tccgtcgctg tgcatttagg
     6421 acatctcagt cgccgcttgg agctcccgtg aggcgtgctt gtcaatgcgg taagtgtcac
     6481 tgattttgaa ctataacgac cgcgtgagtc aaaatgacgc atgattatct tttacgtgac
     6541 ttttaagatt taactcatac gataattata ttgttatttc atgttctact tacgtgataa
     6601 cttattatat atatattttc ttgttataga tatccaacta tgaaacatta tcataaagca
     6661 atagtaaaga gccttcagta aagagcaggc atttatctaa tcccacccca cccccacccc
     6721 cgtagctcca atccttccat tcaaaatgta ggtactctgt tctcaccctt cttaacaaag
     6781 tatgacagga aaaaacttcc atgtggacat ctttattgtt taatagatca tcaatttctc
     6841 gactattcct ttgccctcgg acgagtgctg gggcgtcggt ttccactatc ggcgagtact
     6901 tctacacagc catcggtcca gacggccgcg cttctgcggg cgatttgtgt acgcccgaca
     6961 gtcccggctc cggatcggac gattgcgtcg catcgaccct gcgcccaagc tgcatcatcg
     7021 aaattgccgt caaccaagct ctgatagagt tggtcaagac caatgcggag catatacgcc
     7081 cggagccgcg gcgatcctgc aagctccgga tgcctccgct cgaagtagcg cgtctgctgc
     7141 tccatacaag ccaaccacgg cctccagaag aagatgttgg cgacctcgta ttgggaatcc
     7201 ccgaacatcg cctcgctcca gtcaatgacc gctgttatgc ggccattgtc cgtcaggaca
     7261 ttgttggagc cgaaatccgc gtgcacgagg tgccggactt cggggcagtc ctcggcccaa
     7321 agcatcagct catcgagagc ctgcgcgacg gacgcactga cggtgtcgtc catcacagtt
     7381 tgccagtgat acacatgggg atcagcaatc gcgcatatga aatcacgcca tgtagtgtat
     7441 tgaccgattc cttgcggtcc gaatgggccg aacccgctcg tctggctaag atcggccgca
     7501 gcgatcgcat ccatggcctc cgcgaccggc tgcagaacag cgggcagttc ggtttcaggc
     7561 aggtcttgca acgtgacacc ctgtgcacgg cgggagatgc aataggtcag gctctcgctg
     7621 aattccccaa tgtcaagcac ttccggaatc gggagcgcgg ccgatgcaaa gtgccgataa
     7681 acataacgat ctttgtagaa accatcggcg cagctattta cccgcaggac atatccacgc
     7741 cctcctacat cgaagctgaa agcacgagat tcttcgccct ccgagagctg catcaggtcg
     7801 gagacgctgt cgaacttttc gatcagaaac ttctcgacag acgtcgcggt gagttcaggc
     7861 tttttcatgg tggcggctgg atcggtcgaa aggcccggag atgaggaaga ggagaacagc
     7921 gcggcagacg tgcgcttttg aagcgtgcga gaatgccggg cctccggagg accttcgggc
     7981 gcccgccccg cccctgagcc cgcccctgag cccgcccccg gacccacccc ttcccagcct
     8041 ctgagcccag aaagcgaagg agcaaagctg ctattggccg ctgccccaaa ggcctacccg
     8101 cttccattgc tcagcggtgc tgtccatctg cacgagacta gtgagacgtg ctacttccat
     8161 ttgtcacgtc ctgcacgacg cgagctgcgg ggcggggggg aacttcctga ctaggggagg
     8221 agtagaaggt ggcgcgaagg ggccaccaaa gaacggagcc ggttggcgcc taccggtgga
     8281 tgtggaatgt gtgcgaggcc agaggccact tgtgtagcgc caagtgccag cggggctgct
     8341 aaagcgcatg ctccagactg ccttgggaaa agcgcctccc ctacccggta gaattcatcg
     8401 atgatatcat aacttcgtat aatgtatgct atacgaagtt atgcggccct cgaggtc
//
