>Addgene plasmid #74907 | pPB-CAG-cNanog-pgk-hph | depositor partial sequence | sequence record 141621 | insert
ATGCCGTCCTACGGCTCTGTTAGGTGCGGACGCTACTACTGGCCCTCTCCGGGCAGCATGGATAGCGCGT
CTGCCGCGGAAGCCCCAGCAGCAGACCTCTCCTTGACCACAGAGCAGAAAACGCCCTGCCACCCAGATGC
CTCTCCAGCTTCTTCCAGCTCTGGGACACTCATTCAGTATACCCCAGACTCTGCCACTAGCCCTACTGCA
GACCACCCATCTCACCGCCCCACTTTTCAGAAGGTTAAGGATAAAGGTGAGAGTGGGACAAGGAAGGCCA
AGAGCCGCACAGCTTTCTCCCAGGAGCAGCTGCAGACCCTGCACCAGCGGTTTCAGAGCCAGAAGTACCT
CAGCCCCCATCAGATCCGGGAGCTGGCTGCTGCTCTGGGGCTCACCTACAAGCAGGTGAAGACGTGGTTT
CAGAACCAACGAATGAAGTTTAAACGTTGCCAGAAAGAGAGTCAGTGGGTGGATAAAGGGATTTATCTAC
CACAGAATGGGTTTCATCAAGCTGCGTATCTGGATATGACCCCTACGTTTCACCAGGGCTTCCCTGTTGT
TGCCAACAGAAACCTTCAGGCTGTGACCAGTGCACACCAGGCTTACAGCAGTGGCCAGACTTATGGGAAT
GGGCAGGGCCTGTATCCGTTCATGGCTGTGGAGGATGAGGGCTTCTTTGGAAAAGGTGGAACAAGCTGCA
ACGCCCAGCAGGCCATGGGTTTATTAAGTCAACAGATGAACTTCTATCATGGCTACTCTACCAATGTGGA
TTATGACAGCTTGCAGGCAGAAGATACCTACAGCTTCCAGAGCACCTCTGATAGTATCACACAGTTCTCG
AGCTCTCCTGTACGGCATCAGTACCAGGCCCCTTGGCATACCCTGGGGACCCAGAATGGTTATGAGACTT
AG
