>Addgene plasmid #74907 | pPB-CAG-cNanog-pgk-hph | addgene partial sequence | sequence record 147097 | pLEXmLIC-Fwd 5'-TAGAGCCTCTGCTAACCATGTTCATGCC-3'
CAACGTGCTGGTTATTGTGCTGTCTCATCATTTTGGCAAAGAATTCCTCGACGGTATCGATAAGCTATCA
CAAGTTTGTACAAAAAAGCAGGCTTCACCATGCCGTCCTACGGCTCTGTTAGGTGCGGACGCTACTACTG
GCCCTCTCCGGGCAGCATGGATAGCGCGTCTGCCGCGGAAGCCCCAGCAGCAGACCTCTCCTTGACCACA
GAGCAGAAAACGCCCTGCCACCCAGATGCCTCTCCAGCTTCTTCCAGCTCTGGGACACTCATTCAGTATA
CCCCAGACTCTGCCACTAGCCCTACTGCAGACCACCCATCTCACCGCCCCACTTTTCAGAAGGTTAAGGA
TAAAGGTGAGAGTGGGACAAGGAAGGCCAAGAGCCGCACAGCTTTCTCCCAGGAGCAGCTGCAGACCCTG
CACCAGCGGTTTCAGAGCCAGAAGTACCTCAGCCCCCATCAGATCCGGGAGCTGGCTGCTGCTCTGGGGC
TCACCTACAAGCAGGTGAAGACGTGGTTTCAGAACCAACGAATGAAGTTTAAACGTTGCCAGAAAGAGAG
TCAGTGGGTGGATAAAGGGATTTATCTACCACAGAATGGGTTTCATCAAGCTGCGTATCTGGATATGACC
CCTACGTTTCACCAGGGCTTCCCTGTTGTTGCCAACAGAAACCTTCAGGCTGTGACCAGTGCACACCAGG
CTTACAGCAGTGGCCAGACTTATGGGAATGGGCAGGGCCTGTATCCGTTCATGGCTGTGGAGGATGAGGG
CTTCTTTGGAAAAGGTGGAACAAGCTGCAACGCCCAGCAGGCCATGGGTTTATTAAGTCAACAGATGAAC
TTCTATCATGGCTACTCTACCAATGTGGATTATGACAGCTTGCAGGCAGAAGATACCTACAGCTTCCAGA
GCACCTCTGATAGTATCACACAGTTCTCGAGCTCTCCTGTACGGCAT
