>Addgene plasmid #74907 | pPB-CAG-cNanog-pgk-hph | addgene partial sequence | sequence record 147098 | BGH-rev 5'-TAGAAGGCACAGTCGAGG-3'
AAGCGGGCAGTGAGCGCAACGCAATTAATGTGAGTTAGCTCACTCATTAGGCACCCCAGGCTTTACACTT
TATGCTTCCGGCTCGTATGTTGTGTGGAATTGTGAGCGGATAACAATTTCACACAGGAAACAGCTATGAC
CATGATTACGCCAAGCTATCACCACTTTGTACAAGAAAGCTGGGTCCTAAGTCTCATAACCATTCTGGGT
CCCCAGGGTATGCCAAGGGGCCTGGTACTGATGCCGTACAGGAGAGCTCGAGAACTGTGTGATACTATCA
GAGGTGCTCTGGAAGCTGTAGGTATCTTCTGCCTGCAAGCTGTCATAATCCACATTGGTAGAGTAGCCAT
GATAGAAGTTCATCTGTTGACTTAATAAACCCATGGCCTGCTGGGCGTTGCAGCTTGTTCCACCTTTTCC
AAAGAAGCCCTCATCCTCCACAGCCATGAACGGATACAGGCCCTGCCCATTCCCATAAGTCTGGCCACTG
CTGTAAGCCTGGTGTGCACTGGTCACAGCCTGAAGGTTTCTGTTGGCAACAACAGGGAAGCCCTGGTGAA
ACGTAGGGGTCATATCCAGATACGCAGCTTGATGAAACCCATTCTGTGGTAGATAAATCCCTTTATCCAC
CCACTGACTCTCTTTCTGGCAACGTTTAAACTTCATTCGTTGGTTCTGAAACCACGTCTTCACCTGCTTG
TAGGTGAGCCCCAGAGCAGCAGCCAGCTCCCGGATCTGATGGGGGCTGAGGTACTTCTGGCTCTGAAACC
GCTGGTGCAGGGTCTGCAGCTGCTCCTGGGAGAAAGCTGTGCGGCTCTTGGCCTTCCTTGTCCCACTCTC
ACCTT
